LOCUS       Exported 4741 bp ds-DNA circular SYN 13-MAY-2021
DEFINITION  Localization: Plasma Membrane, Excitation: 590, Emission: 649.
ACCESSION   .
VERSION     .
KEYWORDS    mPlum-Farnesyl-5
SOURCE      synthetic DNA construct
  ORGANISM  synthetic DNA construct
REFERENCE   1 (bases 1 to 4741)
  TITLE     Davidson Red fluorescent proteins
REFERENCE   2 (bases 1 to 4741)
  AUTHORS   .
  TITLE     Direct Submission
  JOURNAL   Exported May 13, 2021 from SnapGene Server 1.1.58
            http://www.snapgene.com
FEATURES             Location/Qualifiers
     source          1..4741
                     /organism="synthetic DNA construct"
                     /mol_type="other DNA"
     enhancer        168..471
                     /label=CMV enhancer
                     /note="human cytomegalovirus immediate early enhancer"
     promoter        472..675
                     /label=CMV promoter
                     /note="human cytomegalovirus (CMV) immediate early
                     promoter"
     primer_bind     626..646
                     /label=CMV-F
                     /note="Human CMV immediate early promoter, forward primer"
     CDS             720..1397
                     /codon_start=1
                     /product="far-red monomeric derivative of DsRed fluorescent
                     protein (Wang et al., 2004)"
                     /label=mPlum
                     /note="mammalian codon-optimized"
                     /translation="MVSKGEEVIKEFMRFKEHMEGSVNGHEFEIEGEGEGRPYEGTQTA
                     RLKVTKGGPLPFAWDILSPQIMYGSKAYVKHPADIPDYLKLSFPEGFKWERVMNFEDGG
                     VVTVTQDSSLQDGEFIYKVKVRGTNFPSDGPVMQKKTMGWEASSERMYPEDGALKGEMK
                     MRLRLKDGGHYDAEVKTTYMAKKPVQLPGAYKTDIKLDITSHNEDYTIVEQYERAEGRH
                     STGA"
     primer_bind     1121..1140
                     /label=mCherry-F
                     /note="mCherry, forward primer"
     primer_bind     1315..1338
                     /label=DsRed1-C
                     /note="DsRed1, forward primer"
     polyA_signal    1636..1757
                     /label=SV40 poly(A) signal
                     /note="SV40 polyadenylation signal"
     primer_bind     complement(1673..1692)
                     /label=SV40pA-R
                     /note="SV40 polyA, reverse primer"
     primer_bind     1727..1746
                     /label=EBV-rev
                     /note="SV40 polyA terminator, reverse primer"
     rep_origin      complement(1764..2219)
                     /direction=LEFT
                     /label=f1 ori
                     /note="f1 bacteriophage origin of replication; arrow
                     indicates direction of (+) strand synthesis"
     primer_bind     complement(1901..1922)
                     /label=F1ori-F
                     /note="F1 origin, forward primer"
     primer_bind     2113..2132
                     /label=F1ori-R
                     /note="F1 origin, reverse primer"
     promoter        2246..2350
                     /gene="bla"
                     /label=AmpR promoter
     promoter        2352..2709
                     /label=SV40 promoter
                     /note="SV40 enhancer and early promoter"
     primer_bind     complement(2375..2395)
                     /label=pBABE 3'
                     /note="SV40 enhancer, reverse primer for pBABE vectors"
     rep_origin      2560..2695
                     /label=SV40 ori
                     /note="SV40 origin of replication"
     primer_bind     2622..2641
                     /label=SV40pro-F
                     /note="SV40 promoter/origin, forward primer"
     CDS             2744..3538
                     /codon_start=1
                     /gene="aph(3')-II (or nptII)"
                     /product="aminoglycoside phosphotransferase from Tn5"
                     /label=NeoR/KanR
                     /note="confers resistance to neomycin, kanamycin, and G418
                     (Geneticin(R))"
                     /translation="MIEQDGLHAGSPAAWVERLFGYDWAQQTIGCSDAAVFRLSAQGRP
                     VLFVKTDLSGALNELQDEAARLSWLATTGVPCAAVLDVVTEAGRDWLLLGEVPGQDLLS
                     SHLAPAEKVSIMADAMRRLHTLDPATCPFDHQAKHRIERARTRMEAGLVDQDDLDEEHQ
                     GLAPAELFARLKASMPDGEDLVVTHGDACLPNIMVENGRFSGFIDCGRLGVADRYQDIA
                     LATRDIAEELGGEWADRFLVLYGIAAPDSQRIAFYRLLDEFF"
     primer_bind     complement(2798..2817)
                     /label=Neo-R
                     /note="Neomycin resistance gene, reverse primer"
     primer_bind     3408..3427
                     /label=Neo-F
                     /note="Neomycin resistance gene, forward primer"
     primer_bind     complement(3726..3745)
                     /label=TK-pA-R
                     /note="Thymidine kinase polyA, reverse primer"
     polyA_signal    3770..3817
                     /label=HSV TK poly(A) signal
                     /note="herpes simplex virus thymidine kinase
                     polyadenylation signal (Cole and Stacy, 1985)"
     rep_origin      4146..4734
                     /direction=RIGHT
                     /label=ori
                     /note="high-copy-number ColE1/pMB1/pBR322/pUC origin of
                     replication"
     primer_bind     4635..4654
                     /label=pBR322ori-F
                     /note="pBR322 origin, forward primer"
ORIGIN
        1 gcaacgcggc ctttttacgg ttcctggcct tttgctggcc ttttgctcac atgttctttc
       61 ctgcgttatc ccctgattct gtggataacc gtattaccgc catgcattag ttattaatag
      121 taatcaatta cggggtcatt agttcatagc ccatatatgg agttccgcgt tacataactt
      181 acggtaaatg gcccgcctgg ctgaccgccc aacgaccccc gcccattgac gtcaataatg
      241 acgtatgttc ccatagtaac gccaataggg actttccatt gacgtcaatg ggtggagtat
      301 ttacggtaaa ctgcccactt ggcagtacat caagtgtatc atatgccaag tacgccccct
      361 attgacgtca atgacggtaa atggcccgcc tggcattatg cccagtacat gaccttatgg
      421 gactttccta cttggcagta catctacgta ttagtcatcg ctattaccat ggtgatgcgg
      481 ttttggcagt acatcaatgg gcgtggatag cggtttgact cacggggatt tccaagtctc
      541 caccccattg acgtcaatgg gagtttgttt tggcaccaaa atcaacggga ctttccaaaa
      601 tgtcgtaaca actccgcccc attgacgcaa atgggcggta ggcgtgtacg gtgggaggtc
      661 tatataagca gagctggttt agtgaaccgt cagatccgct agcgctaccg gtggctacca
      721 tggtgagcaa gggcgaggag gtcatcaagg agttcatgcg cttcaaggag cacatggagg
      781 gctccgtgaa cggccacgag ttcgagatcg agggcgaggg cgagggccgc ccctacgagg
      841 gcacccagac cgccaggctg aaggtgacca agggtggccc cctgcccttc gcctgggaca
      901 tcctgtcccc tcagatcatg tacggctcca aggcctacgt gaagcacccc gccgacatcc
      961 ccgactactt gaagctgtcc ttccccgagg gcttcaagtg ggagcgcgtg atgaacttcg
     1021 aggacggcgg cgtggtgacc gtgacccagg actcctccct gcaggacggc gagttcatct
     1081 acaaggtgaa ggtgcgcggc accaacttcc cctccgacgg ccccgtaatg cagaagaaga
     1141 ccatgggctg ggaggcctcc tccgagcgga tgtaccccga ggacggcgcc ctgaagggcg
     1201 agatgaagat gaggctgagg ctgaaggacg gcggccacta cgacgccgag gtcaagacca
     1261 cctacatggc caagaagccc gtgcagctgc ccggcgccta caagaccgac atcaagctgg
     1321 acatcacctc ccacaacgag gactacacca tcgtggaaca gtacgagcgc gccgagggcc
     1381 gccactccac cggcgcctcc ggactcagat ctaagctgaa ccctcctgat gagagtggcc
     1441 ccggctgcat gagctgcaag tgtgtgctct cctgagaatt ctgcagtcga cggtaccgcg
     1501 ggcccgggat ccaccggatc tagataactg atcataatca gccataccac atttgtagag
     1561 gttttacttg ctttaaaaaa cctcccacac ctccccctga acctgaaaca taaaatgaat
     1621 gcaattgttg ttgttaactt gtttattgca gcttataatg gttacaaata aagcaatagc
     1681 atcacaaatt tcacaaataa agcatttttt tcactgcatt ctagttgtgg tttgtccaaa
     1741 ctcatcaatg tatcttaacg cgtaaattgt aagcgttaat attttgttaa aattcgcgtt
     1801 aaatttttgt taaatcagct cattttttaa ccaataggcc gaaatcggca aaatccctta
     1861 taaatcaaaa gaatagaccg agatagggtt gagtgttgtt ccagtttgga acaagagtcc
     1921 actattaaag aacgtggact ccaacgtcaa aggnnnnnnn nnnnnnnnnn nnnnnnnnnn
     1981 nnnnnnnnnn nnnnnnnnnn nntnnnnnnn nnnnnnnnnn nnnnnnnnnn nnnnnnnnnn
     2041 nnnnnnnnnn nnnnnnnnnn nnnnnnnnnn nnnnnnnnnn nnnnnnnnnn nnnngnnnnn
     2101 nnnnnnnnnn nnnnnnnnnn nnnnnnnnnn nnnnnnnnnn nnnnnnnnnn nnnnnnnnnn
     2161 nnnnnnnnnn nnnnnnnnnn nnnnnnnnnn nnnnnnnnnn nnnnnnnnnn nnnnnnnnnc
     2221 aggtggcact tttcggggaa atgtgcgcgg aacccctatt tgtttatttt tctaaataca
     2281 ttcaaatatg tatccgctca tgagacaata accctgataa atgcttcaat aatattgaaa
     2341 aaggaagagt cctgaggcgg aaagaaccag ctgtggaatg tgtgtcagtt agggtgtgga
     2401 aagtccccag gctccccagc aggcagaagt atgcaaagca tgcatctcaa ttagtcagca
     2461 accaggtgtg gaaagtcccc aggctcccca gcaggcagaa gtatgcaaag catgcatctc
     2521 aattagtcag caaccatagt cccgccccta actccgccca tcccgcccct aactccgccc
     2581 agttccgccc attctccgcc ccatggctga ctaatttttt ttatttatgc agaggccgag
     2641 gccgcctcgg cctctgagct attccagaag tagtgaggag gcttttttgg aggcctaggc
     2701 ttttgcaaag atcgatcaag agacaggatg aggatcgttt cgcatgattg aacaagatgg
     2761 attgcacgca ggttctccgg ccgcttgggt ggagaggcta ttcggctatg actgggcaca
     2821 acagacaatc ggctgctctg atgccgccgt gttccggctg tcagcgcagg ggcgcccggt
     2881 tctttttgtc aagaccgacc tgtccggtgc cctgaatgaa ctgcaagacg aggcagcgcg
     2941 gctatcgtgg ctggccacga cgggcgttcc ttgcgcagct gtgctcgacg ttgtcactga
     3001 agcgggaagg gactggctgc tattgggcga agtgccgggg caggatctcc tgtcatctca
     3061 ccttgctcct gccgagaaag tatccatcat ggctgatgca atgcggcggc tgcatacgct
     3121 tgatccggct acctgcccat tcgaccacca agcgaaacat cgcatcgagc gagcacgtac
     3181 tcggatggaa gccggtcttg tcgatcagga tgatctggac gaagagcatc aggggctcgc
     3241 gccagccgaa ctgttcgcca ggctcaaggc gagcatgccc gacggcgagg atctcgtcgt
     3301 gacccatggc gatgcctgct tgccgaatat catggtggaa aatggccgct tttctggatt
     3361 catcgactgt ggccggctgg gtgtggcgga ccgctatcag gacatagcgt tggctacccg
     3421 tgatattgct gaagagcttg gcggcgaatg ggctgaccgc ttcctcgtgc tttacggtat
     3481 cgccgctccc gattcgcagc gcatcgcctt ctatcgcctt cttgacgagt tcttctgagc
     3541 gggactctgg ggttcgaaat gaccgaccaa gcgacgccca acctgccatc acgagatttc
     3601 gattccaccg ccgccttcta tgaaaggttg ggcttcggaa tcgttttccg ggacgccggc
     3661 tggatgatcc tccagcgcgg ggatctcatg ctggagttct tcgcccaccc tagggggagg
     3721 ctaactgaaa cacggaagga gacaataccg gaaggaaccc gcgctatgac ggcaataaaa
     3781 agacagaata aaacgcacgg tgttgggtcg tttgttcata aacgcggggt tcggtcccag
     3841 ggctggcact ctgtcgatac cccaccgaga ccccattggg gccaatacgc ccgcgtttct
     3901 tccttttccc caccccaccc cccaagttcg ggtgaaggcc cagggctcgc agccaacgtc
     3961 ggggcggcag gccctgccat agcctcaggt tactcatata tactttagat tgatttaaaa
     4021 cttcattttt aatttaaaag gatctaggtg aagatccttt ttgataatct catgaccaaa
     4081 atcccttaac gtgagttttc gttccactga gcgtcagacc ccgtagaaaa gatcaaagga
     4141 tcttcttgag atcctttttt tctgcgcgta atctgctgct tgcaaacaaa aaaaccaccg
     4201 ctaccagcgg tggtttgttt gccggatcaa gagctaccaa ctctttttcc gaaggtaact
     4261 ggcttcagca gagcgcagat accaaatact gttcttctag tgtagccgta gttaggccac
     4321 cacttcaaga actctgtagc accgcctaca tacctcgctc tgctaatcct gttaccagtg
     4381 gctgctgcca gtggcgataa gtcgtgtctt accgggttgg actcaagacg atagttaccg
     4441 gataaggcgc agcggtcggg ctgaacgggg ggttcgtgca cacagcccag cttggagcga
     4501 acgacctaca ccgaactgag atacctacag cgtgagctat gagaaagcgc cacgcttccc
     4561 gaagggagaa aggcggacag gtatccggta agcggcaggg tcggaacagg agagcgcacg
     4621 agggagcttc cagggggaaa cgcctggtat ctttatagtc ctgtcgggtt tcgccacctc
     4681 tgacttgagc gtcgattttt gtgatgctcg tcaggggggc ggagcctatg gaaaaacgcc
     4741 a
//
